Addgene plasmid #15124: L1-Fc
Depositing lab: Vance Lemmon. Depositing organization: Case Western Reserve University. Publication: L1 knockout mice show dilated ventricles, vermis hypoplasia and impaired exploration patterns. Fransen E, D'Hooge R, Van Camp G, Verhoye M, Sijbers J, Reyniers E, Soriano P, Kamiguchi H, Willemsen R, Koekkoek SK, De Zeeuw CI, De Deyn PP, Van der Linden A, Lemmon V, Kooy RF, Willems PJ. Hum Mol Genet. 1998 Jun . 7(6):999-1009. 10.1093/hmg/7.6.999 PubMed 9580664.
Backbone
  Vector backbone: pIg-Tail
  Backbone manufacturer: R&D Systems
  Backbone size w/o insert (bp): 5430
  Vector type: Mammalian Expression
Growth in bacteria
  Bacterial resistance: Ampicillin, 100 μg/mL
  Growth temperature: 37°C
  Growth strain: Top10/P3
  Growth instructions: MC1061/P3 cells
  Copy number: Unknown
Gene/Insert
  Gene/Insert name: L1-Fc (alt name: L1)
  Species: H. sapiens (human)
  Insert size (bp): 3340
  Mutation: Chimeric molecule consisting of the Fc region of human IgG and the whole extracellular domain of human L1
  Entrez Gene: L1CAM (a.k.a. CAML1, CD171, HSAS, HSAS1, HYCX, MASA, MIC5, N-CAM-L1, N-CAML1, NCAM-L1, S10, SPG1)
  Cloning method: Restriction Enzyme; 5′ cloning site HindIII (not destroyed); 3′ cloning site EcoI (not destroyed)
  Sequencing primers: 5′ T7
Terms and licenses: Academic/Nonprofit Terms; Industry Terms: Not Available to Industry
How to cite: L1-Fc was a gift from Vance Lemmon (Addgene plasmid # 15124 ; http://n2t.net/addgene:15124 ; RRID:Addgene_15124)
