[The description below was written by a language model from this plasmid's Addgene catalogue record.]
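Description:
L1-Fc is a mammalian expression plasmid built on the commercial pIg-Tail backbone (about 5.4 kb without insert), a vector designed for producing proteins as fusions to an immunoglobulin Fc "tail". It carries an insert of roughly 3.3 kb, cloned by restriction digestion with HindIII at the 5′ end and a 3′ site recorded as "EcoI" (possibly EcoRI, but the record does not clarify this); both sites are listed as retained. The plasmid is selected in bacteria with ampicillin, and the listed host strains are P3-bearing lines (Top10/P3, MC1061/P3). Copy number is recorded as unknown. The record does not name the origin of replication, the mammalian promoter driving expression or any mammalian selection marker. A T7 primer is listed for sequencing from the 5′ side, implying a T7 priming site upstream of the insert.

The payload is a chimeric open reading frame joining the entire extracellular domain of human L1 (L1CAM, also known as CD171 or N-CAM-L1), a neural cell adhesion molecule, to the Fc region of human IgG. Because the transmembrane and cytoplasmic portions of L1 are absent, a fusion of this type is generally expected to be secreted from transfected mammalian cells as a soluble protein. The Fc portion typically promotes dimerisation and allows capture or purification on protein A or G and detection with anti-human IgG reagents. Such L1-Fc proteins are commonly used as a defined substrate or soluble ligand in studies of neuronal adhesion, neurite outgrowth and L1 binding interactions. The associated publication concerns L1 knockout mice, though the record does not state the plasmid's specific role in that work.
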