>Addgene plasmid #15124 | L1-Fc | addgene partial sequence | sequence record 21627 | 15124 with T7
TGTGGCCTCTCCTCCTCTGCAGCCCCTGCCTGCTTATCCAGATCCCCGAGGAATATGAAGGACACCATGT
GATGGAGCCACCTGTCATCACGGAACAGTCTCCACGGCGCCTGGTTGTCTTCCCCACAGATGACATCAGC
CTCAAGTGTGAGGCCAGTGGCAAGCCCGAAGTGCAGTTCCGCTGGACGAGGGATGGTGTCCACTTCAAAC
CCAAGGAAGAGCTGGGTGTGACCGTGTACCAGTCGCCCCACTCTGGCTCCTTCACCATCACGGGCAACAA
CAGCAACTTTGCTCAGAGGTTCCAGGGCATCTACCGCTGCTTTGCCAGCAATAAGCTGGGCACCGCCATG
TCCCATGAGATCCGGCTCATGGCCGAGGGTGCCCCCAAGTGGCCAAAGGAGACAGTGAAGCCCGTGGAGG
TGGAGGAAGGGGAGTCAGTGGTTCTGCCTTGCAACCCTCCCCCAAGTGCAGAGCCTCTCCGGATCTACTG
GATGAACAGCAAGATCTTGCACATCAAGCAGGACGAGCGGGTGACGATGGGCCAGAACGGCAACCTCTAC
TTTGCCAATGTGCTCACCTCCGACAACCACTCATACTACATCTGCCACGCCC
