>Addgene plasmid #15124 | L1-Fc | addgene partial sequence | sequence record 107938 | T7 5'-TAATACGACTCACTATAGGG-3'
TACGTGTGGCCTCTCCTCCTCTGCAGCCCCTGCCTGCTTATCCAGATCCCCGAGGAATATGAAGGACACC
ATGTGATGGAGCCACCTGTCATCACGGAACAGTCTCCACGGCGCCTGGTTGTCTTCCCCACAGATGACAT
CAGCCTCAAGTGTGAGGCCAGTGGCAAGCCCGAAGTGCAGTTCCGCTGGACGAGGGATGGTGTCCACTTC
AAACCCAAGGAAGAGCTGGGTGTGACCGTGTACCAGTCGCCCCACTCTGGCTCCTTCACCATCACGGGCA
ACAACAGCAACTTTGCTCAGAGGTTCCAGGGCATCTACCGCTGCTTTGCCAGCAATAAGCTGGGCACCGC
CATGTCCCATGAGATCCGGCTCATGGCCGAGGGTGCCCCCAAGTGGCCAAAGGAGACAGTGAAGCCCGTG
GAGGTGGAGGAAGGGGAGTCAGTGGTTCTGCCTTGCAACCCTCCCCCAAGTGCAGAGCCTCTCCGGATCT
ACTGGATGAACAGCAAGATCTTGCACATCAAGCAGGACGAGCGGGTGACGATGGGCCAGAACGGCAACCT
CTACTTTGCCAATGTGCTCACCTCCGACAACCACTCAGACTACATCTGCCACGCCCACTTCCCAGGCACC
AGGACCATCATTCAGAAGGAACCCATTGACCTCCGGGTCAAGGCCACCAACAGCATGATTGACAGGAAGC
CGCGCCTGCTCTTCCCCACCAACTCCAGCAGCCACCTGGTGGCCTTGCAGGGGCAGCCATTGGTCCTGGA
GTGCATCGCCGAGGGCTTTCCCACGCCCACCATCAAATGGCTGCGCCCCAGTGGCCCCATGCCAGCTGAC
CGTGTCACCTACCAGAACCACAACAAGACCCTGCAGCTGCTGAAA
